>Addgene plasmid #229202 | lvl1-Adapter1 | addgene full sequence | sequence record 462339 | Addgene NGS Result
GAAGATCCTTTGATCTTTTCTACGGGGTCTGACGCTCAGTGGAACGAAAACTCACGTTAAGGGATTTTGG
TCATGAGATTATCAAAAAGGATCTTCACCTAGATCCTTTTAAATTAAAAATGAAGTTTTAAATCAATCTA
AAGTATATATGAGTAAACTTGGTCTGACAGTTACCAATGCTTAATCAGTGAGGCACCTATCTCAGCGATC
TGTCTATTTCGTTCATCCATAGTTGCCTGACTCCCCGTCGTGTAGATAACTACGATACGGGAGGGCTTAC
CATCTGGCCCCAGTGCTGCAATGATACCGCGAGAACCACGCTCACCGGCTCCAGATTTATCAGCAATAAA
CCAGCCAGCCGGAAGGGCCGAGCGCAGAAGTGGTCCTGCAACTTTATCCGCCTCCATCCAGTCTATTAAT
TGTTGCCGGGAAGCTAGAGTAAGTAGTTCGCCAGTTAATAGTTTGCGCAACGTTGTTGCCATTGCTACAG
GCATCGTGGTGTCACGCTCGTCGTTTGGTATGGCTTCATTCAGCTCCGGTTCCCAACGATCAAGGCGAGT
TACATGATCCCCCATGTTGTGCAAAAAAGCGGTTAGCTCCTTCGGTCCTCCGATCGTTGTCAGAAGTAAG
TTGGCCGCAGTGTTATCACTCATGGTTATGGCAGCACTGCATAATTCTCTTACTGTCATGCCATCCGTAA
GATGCTTTTCTGTGACTGGTGAGTACTCAACCAAGTCATTCTGAGAATAGTGTATGCGGCGACCGAGTTG
CTCTTGCCCGGCGTCAATACGGGATAATACCGCGCCACATAGCAGAACTTTAAAAGTGCTCATCATTGGA
AAACGTTCTTCGGGGCGAAAACTCTCAAGGATCTTACCGCTGTTGAGATCCAGTTCGATGTAACCCACTC
GTGCACCCAACTGATCTTCAGCATCTTTTACTTTCACCAGCGTTTCTGGGTGAGCAAAAACAGGAAGGCA
AAATGCCGCAAAAAAGGGAATAAGGGCGACACGGAAATGTTGAATACTCATACTCTTCCTTTTTCAATAT
TATTGAAGCATTTATCAAGGTTATTGTCTCATGAGCGGATACATATTTGAATGTATTTAGAAAAATAAAC
AAATAGGGGTTCCGCGCACGAATTGGCCAGCGCTGCATTACCCTGTTATCCCTAACCGGTGCGTTTTTAT
GCTTGTAGTATTGTATAATGTTTTTAAGATCCGGAGCGCGGAACCCCTATTTGTTTATTTTTCTAAATAC
ATTCAAATATGTATCCGCTCATGAGACAATAACCCTGATAAATGCTTCAATAATATTGAAAAAGGAAGAG
TATGAGTATTCAACATTTCCGTGTCGCCCTTATTCCCTTTTTTGCGGCATTTTGCCTTCCTGTTTTTGCT
CACCCAGAAACGCTGGTGAAAGTAAAAGATGCTGAAGATCAGTTGGGTGCACGAGTGGGTTACATCGAAC
TGGATCTCAACAGCGGTAAGATCCTTGAGAGTTTTCGCCCCGAAGAACGTTTTCCAATGATGAGCACTTT
TAAAGTTCTGCTATGTGGCGCGGTATTATCCCGTATTGACGCCGGGCAAGAGCAACTCGGTCGCCGCATA
CACTATTCTCAGAATGACTTGGTTGAGTACTCACCAGTCACAGAAAAGCATCTTACGGATGGCATGACAG
TAAGAGAATTATGCAGTGCTGCCATAACCATGAGTGATAACACTGCGGCCAACTTACTTCTGACAACGAT
CGGAGGACCGAAGGAGCTAACCGCTTTTTTGCACAACATGGGGGATCATGTAACTCGCCTTGATCGTTGG
GAACCGGAGCTGAATGAAGCCATACCAAACGACGAGCGTGACACCACGATGCCTGTAGCAATGGCAACAA
CGTTGCGCAAACTATTAACTGGCGAACTACTTACTCTAGCTTCCCGGCAACAATTAATAGACTGGATGGA
GGCGGATAAAGTTGCAGGACCACTTCTGCGCTCGGCCCTTCCGGCTGGCTGGTTTATTGCTGATAAATCT
GGAGCCGGTGAGCGTGGGTCTCGCGGTATCATTGCAGCACTGGGGCCAGATGGTAAGCCCTCCCGTATCG
TAGTTATCTACACGACGGGGAGTCAGGCAACTATGGATGAACGAAATAGACAGATCGCTGAGATAGGTGC
CTCACTGATTAAGCATTGGTAACGCTGGTATCACTAGTATTACAGAGGTAAGTTATAACAGTCGCCTAAC
CTTAATTAATAGGGATAACAGGGTAATATCTTGCCCTGCACGAATACCAGCGACCCCTTGCCCAAATACT
TGCCGTGGGCCTCGGCCTGAGAGCCAAAACACTTGATGCGGAAGAAGTCGGTGCGCTCCTGCTTGTCGCC
GGCATCGTTGCGCCACATCTAGGATCTGCCAGGAACCGTAAAAAGGCCGCGTTGCTGGCGTTTTTCCATA
GGCTCCGCCCCCCTGACGAGCATCACAAAAATCGACGCTCAAGTCAGAGGTGGCGAAACCCGACAGGACT
ATAAAGATACCAGGCGTTTCCCCCTGGAAGCTCCCTCGTGCGCTCTCCTGTTCCGACCCTGCCGCTTACC
GGATACCTGTCCGCCTTTCTCCCTTCGGGAAGCGTGGCGCTTTCTCATAGCTCACGCTGTAGGTATCTCA
GTTCGGTGTAGGTCGTTCGCTCCAAGCTGGGCTGTGTGCACGAACCCCCCGTTCAGCCCGACCGCTGCGC
CTTATCCGGTAACTATCGTCTTGAGTCCAACCCGGTAAGACACGACTTATCGCCACTGGCAGCAGCCACT
GGTAACAGGATTAGCAGAGCGAGGTATGTAGGCGGTGCTACAGAGTTCTTGAAGTGGTGGCCTAACTACG
GCTACACTAGAAGAACAGTATTTGGTATCTGCGCTCTGCTGAAGCCAGTTACCTTCGGAAAAAGAGTTGG
TAGCTCTTGATCCGGCAAACAAACCACCGCTGGTAGCGGTGGTTTTTTTGTTTGCAAGCAGCAGATTACG
CGCAGAAAAAAAGGATCTCAA
Features (pLannotate 1.2.2; 5 found; start..end, strand, type, name):
    171..1031    -  CDS            AmpR: β-lactamase; bla; confers resistance to ampicillin, carbenicillin, and related antibiotics
   1032..1136    -  promoter       AmpR promoter: bla
   1227..1331    +  promoter       AmpR promoter: bla
   1332..2192    +  CDS            AmpR: β-lactamase; bla; confers resistance to ampicillin, carbenicillin, and related antibiotics
   2443..3031    -  rep_origin     ori: high-copy-number ColE1/pMB1/pBR322/pUC origin of replication
