[The description below was written by a language model from this plasmid's Addgene catalogue record and pLannotate feature annotations shown in this document.]
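Description:
lvl1-Adapter1 is a small (about 3.0 kb) bacterial plasmid catalogued as a synthetic biology vector. It serves as a "level 1" adapter within a hierarchical assembly framework developed for rapid prototyping of synthetic gene networks in mammalian cells. It is built on the lvl1 backbone and is maintained in E. coli as a high-copy plasmid through a ColE1/pUC-type origin of replication, with selection on ampicillin.

The insert is recorded as "S2-SX - adapter" and was cloned by restriction enzymes, with the sites not specified. The name suggests a short linker bridging the S2 and SX assembly positions, which would let a multi-unit assembly be closed when fewer transcription units than the maximum are used. However, the record does not explain its mechanism, and this reading is an inference. The species field lists human, but the annotation shows no mammalian promoter, coding sequence, reporter or polyadenylation signal, so the plasmid appears to carry no expression payload of its own.

The feature table identifies only five elements: the origin and two complete β-lactamase cassettes. Each cassette has its own bla promoter, and the two are arranged divergently on opposite strands, separated by roughly 90 bp. The adapter itself is not annotated, and the record does not say why the resistance gene is duplicated. The depositor notes that this version differs slightly from the published one but has no functional differences. Its use is as a structural part in multi-part assembly rather than as a stand-alone expression vector.
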