Addgene plasmid #229202: lvl1-Adapter1
Purpose: lvl 1 adapter
Depositing lab: Ron Weiss. Depositing organization: Massachusetts Institute of Technology. Publication: A platform for rapid prototyping of synthetic gene networks in mammalian cells. Duportet X, Wroblewska L, Guye P, Li Y, Eyquem J, Rieders J, Rimchala T, Batt G, Weiss R. Nucleic Acids Res. 2014 Dec 1;42(21):13440-51. doi: 10.1093/nar/gku1082. Epub 2014 Nov 5. PubMed 25378321.
Backbone
  Vector backbone: lvl1 [backbone]
  Vector type: Synthetic Biology
Growth in bacteria
  Bacterial resistance: Ampicillin, 100 μg/mL
  Growth temperature: 37°C
  Growth strain: DH5alpha
  Copy number: High Copy
Gene/Insert
  Gene/Insert name: S2-SX - adapter
  Species: H. sapiens (human)
  Cloning method: Restriction Enzyme; 5′ cloning site Unknown (unknown if destroyed)
Terms and licenses: Academic/Nonprofit Terms; Industry Terms: Not Available to Industry
Depositor comments: This plasmid is slightly modified from the version used in Duportet et al. 2014, but does not have any functional differences.
How to cite: lvl1-Adapter1 was a gift from Ron Weiss (Addgene plasmid # 229202 ; http://n2t.net/addgene:229202 ; RRID:Addgene_229202)
